Addgene plasmid #171757: pHR-PGK-LexA-WW-CIB1-biLINuS
Purpose: Lentiviral vector for constitutive expression of fusion protein LexA-WW-CIB1-biLINuS
Depositing lab: Yingxiao Wang. Depositing organization: University of California, San Diego (UCSD). Publication: Engineering light-controllable CAR T cells for cancer immunotherapy. Huang Z, Wu Y, Allen ME, Pan Y, Kyriakakis P, Lu S, Chang YJ, Wang X, Chien S, Wang Y. Sci Adv. 2020 Feb 19;6(8):eaay9209. doi: 10.1126/sciadv.aay9209. eCollection 2020 Feb. PubMed 32128416.
Backbone
  Vector backbone: pHR-PGK
  Backbone size w/o insert (bp): 8941
  Total vector size (bp): 10834
  Vector type: Mammalian Expression, Lentiviral
Growth in bacteria
  Bacterial resistance: Ampicillin, 100 μg/mL
  Growth temperature: 37°C
  Growth strain: NEB Stable
  Copy number: High Copy
Gene/Insert
  Gene/Insert name: Synthetic gene containing LexA-WW-CIB1-biLINuS (alt name: LexA-WW-CIB1-biLINuS)
  Species: Synthetic
  Insert size (bp): 1893
  Promoter: PGK
  Cloning method: Gibson Cloning
  Sequencing primers: 5′ ccaatagcagctttgctccttc; 3′ tgatatcaagcttgcatgcctg
Terms and licenses: Academic/Nonprofit Terms; Industry Terms: Not Available to Industry
How to cite: pHR-PGK-LexA-WW-CIB1-biLINuS was a gift from Yingxiao Wang (Addgene plasmid # 171757 ; http://n2t.net/addgene:171757 ; RRID:Addgene_171757)
