[The description below was written by a language model from this plasmid's Addgene catalogue record and pLannotate feature annotations shown in this document.]
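Description:
pHR-PGK-LexA-WW-CIB1-biLINuS is a self-inactivating HIV-1-based lentiviral transfer vector built on the pHR-PGK backbone for constitutive expression of a synthetic light-responsive fusion protein in mammalian cells. It is propagated in E. coli through a high-copy ColE1/pUC-type origin with ampicillin selection (AmpR). The catalogue gives a total size of about 10.8 kb, close to the 10,886 nt sequenced record. The backbone outside the viral region also carries remnants of older vectors. These include an SV40 promoter followed by gpt fragments, SV40 small t intron and poly(A) sequences, and fragments of TcR, rop and lacI, none of which is described as functional in the record.

The viral cassette runs from a truncated 5' LTR through the Ψ packaging signal, a partial gag sequence, the RRE for Rev-dependent RNA export and the cPPT/CTS, and ends in a WPRE and a ΔU3 3' LTR that inactivates LTR-driven transcription after integration. Within it, the mouse PGK promoter drives a roughly 1.9 kb synthetic open reading frame. This frame joins the E. coli LexA DNA-binding domain, a WW-domain segment annotated as a Yap1 fragment, and Arabidopsis CIB1 (BHLH63). The C-terminal biLINuS module follows. The annotation tool labels this region as miniSOG, most likely because of similarity to a LOV-type flavin-binding domain, since LINuS elements are light-inducible nuclear localization signals built on such domains. CIB1 is the blue-light-dependent binding partner of cryptochrome CRY2, so the fusion presumably serves as the DNA-binding half of a split, light-gated transcription system acting on LexA operator-containing reporters. The record does not describe the partner components. The associated publication concerns engineering light-controllable CAR T cells for cancer immunotherapy.
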