Features (pLannotate 1.2.2; 36 found; start..end, strand, type, name):
     38..106     +  CDS            nef (fragment): NEF_HV1Z2 - Experimental evidence at protein level: Swiss-Prot protein existence level 1. Extracellular Nef protein targets CD4(+) T-lymphocytes for apoptosis by interacting with CXCR4 surface receptors. From Human immunodeficiency virus type 1 group M subtype D (isolate Z2/CDC-Z34) (HIV-1).
    108..341     +  LTR            3' LTR (ΔU3): self-inactivating 3' long terminal repeat (LTR) from HIV-1
    366..384     -  promoter       SP6 promoter: promoter for bacteriophage SP6 RNA polymerase
    612..891     +  CDS            TcR (fragment): tetracycline efflux protein; tet; confers resistance to tetracycline
    892..940     -  misc_feature   bom (fragment): basis of mobility region from pBR322
   1042..1077    -  CDS            rop (fragment): Rop protein, which maintains plasmids at low copy number; rop
   1172..1276    +  promoter       AmpR promoter: bla
   1277..2137    +  CDS            AmpR: β-lactamase; bla; confers resistance to ampicillin, carbenicillin, and related antibiotics
   2308..2896    +  rep_origin     ori: high-copy-number ColE1/pMB1/pBR322/pUC origin of replication
   3079..3135    +  CDS            lacI (fragment): lac repressor; lacI; The lac repressor binds to the lac operator to inhibit transcription in E. coli. This inhibition can be relieved by adding lactose or isopropyl-β-D-thiogalactopyranoside (IPTG).
   3142..3471    +  promoter       SV40 promoter: SV40 enhancer and early promoter
   3671..3790    +  CDS            gpt (fragment): XGPT_ECOLI - Also known as gpp, gxu. Experimental evidence at protein level: Swiss-Prot protein existence level 1. Purine salvage pathway enzyme that catalyzes the transfer of the ribosyl-5-phosphate group from 5-phospho-alpha-D-ribose 1- diphosphate (PRPP) to the N9 position of the 6-oxopurines guanine and xanthine to form the corresponding ribonucleotides GMP (guanosine 5'- monophosphate) and XMP (xanthosine 5'-monophosphate), with the release of PPi. To a lesser extent, also acts on hypoxanthine (PubMed:9100006, PubMed:3886014). Does not ribophosphorylate adenine (PubMed:3886014). From Esch
   3790..4125    +  CDS            gpt (fragment): XGPT_ECOLI - Also known as gpp, gxu. Experimental evidence at protein level: Swiss-Prot protein existence level 1. Purine salvage pathway enzyme that catalyzes the transfer of the ribosyl-5-phosphate group from 5-phospho-alpha-D-ribose 1- diphosphate (PRPP) to the N9 position of the 6-oxopurines guanine and xanthine to form the corresponding ribonucleotides GMP (guanosine 5'- monophosphate) and XMP (xanthosine 5'-monophosphate), with the release of PPi. To a lesser extent, also acts on hypoxanthine (PubMed:9100006, PubMed:3886014). Does not ribophosphorylate adenine (PubMed:3886014). From Esch
   4220..4525    +  CDS            frsA (fragment): FRSA_ECOLI - Also known as yafA. Experimental evidence at protein level: Swiss-Prot protein existence level 1. Catalyzes the hydrolysis of esters (PubMed:15808744). Displays esterase activity toward pNP-butyrate (PubMed:15808744). May stimulate mixed-acid fermentation by acting as a fermentation/respiration switch that down-regulates respiration and up- regulates fermentation rates (PubMed:15169777). From Escherichia coli (strain K12).
   4529..4603    +  CDS            small t antigen (fragment): SV40 (simian virus 40) small t antigen
   4605..4670    +  intron         small t intron: SV40 (simian virus 40) small t antigen intron
   4800..4820    +  CDS            SV40 NLS: nuclear localization signal of SV40 (simian virus 40) large T antigen
   5139..5222    +  CDS            large T antigen (fragment): large T antigen from SV40 (simian virus 40)
   5245..5379    +  polyA_signal   SV40 poly(A) signal: SV40 polyadenylation signal
   5546..5875    +  CDS            nef (fragment): NEF_HV1BR - Experimental evidence at protein level: Swiss-Prot protein existence level 1. Extracellular Nef protein targets CD4(+) T-lymphocytes for apoptosis by interacting with CXCR4 surface receptors (PubMed:14990729). From Human immunodeficiency virus type 1 group M subtype B (isolate BRU/LAI) (HIV-1).
   5923..6180    +  LTR            5' LTR (truncated): truncated 5' long terminal repeat (LTR) from HIV-1
   6227..6352    +  misc_feature   HIV-1 Ψ: packaging signal of human immunodeficiency virus type 1
   6336..6674    +  CDS            HIV-1 gag (fragment): gag protein from human immunodeficiency virus 1; gag
   6849..7082    +  misc_feature   RRE: The Rev response element (RRE) of HIV-1 allows for Rev-dependent mRNA export from the nucleus to the cytoplasm.
   7459..7559    +  CDS            Rev (fragment): human immunodeficiency virus 1 (HIV-1) Rev protein; rev; enhances nuclear export of unspliced and incompletely spliced viral mRNAs
   7596..7713    +  misc_feature   cPPT/CTS: central polypurine tract and central termination sequence of HIV-1
   7750..7772    -  misc_feature   MCS (fragment): pBluescript multiple cloning site
   7773..8272    +  promoter       PGK promoter: mouse phosphoglycerate kinase 1 promoter
   8306..8557    +  CDS            LexA BD: DNA-binding domain of E. coli LexA; lexA (truncated); binds the 16-bp palindromic sequence 5'-CTGTATATATATACAG-3'
   8585..8740    +  CDS            Yap1 (fragment): YAP1_RAT - Also known as Yap, Yap65. Experimental evidence at protein level: Swiss-Prot protein existence level 1. [Isoform 2]: Attenuates p73-mediated cell death signaling in transcriptional repression-induced atypical death (TRIAD) of neurons. From Rattus norvegicus (Rat).
   8771..9688    +  CDS            BHLH63 (fragment): BH063_ARATH - Also known as CIB1, EN84. Experimental evidence at protein level: Swiss-Prot protein existence level 1. Transcription factor that binds DNA to G box 5'-CACGTG-3' and, to a lower extent, to E-box 5'-CANNTG-3' in vitro. Binds to chromatin DNA of the FT gene and promotes its expression, and thus triggers flowering in response to blue light. From Arabidopsis thaliana (Mouse-ear cress).
   9743..10060   +  CDS            miniSOG: miniSOG is a basic (constitutively fluorescent) cyan fluorescent protein published in 2011, derived from Arabidopsis thaliana. It requires the cofactor flavin for fluorescence.
  10247..10277   +  misc_feature   MCS (fragment): pUC18/19 multiple cloning site
  10278..10296   +  misc_feature   MCS (fragment): pBluescript multiple cloning site
  10296..10884   +  misc_feature   WPRE: woodchuck hepatitis virus posttranscriptional regulatory element
  10885..21      +  misc_feature   MCS (fragment) (across the origin): pBluescript multiple cloning site
>Addgene plasmid #171757 | pHR-PGK-LexA-WW-CIB1-biLINuS | addgene full sequence | sequence record 341904 | Addgene NGS Result
CGATACCGTCGACCTCGAGGGAATTAATTCGAGCTCGGTACCTTTAAGACCAATGACTTACAAGGCAGCT
GTAGATCTTAGCCACTTTTTAAAAGAAAAGGGGGGACTGGAAGGGCTAATTCACTCCCAACGAAGACAAG
ATCTGCTTTTTGCTTGTACTGGGTCTCTCTGGTTAGACCAGATCTGAGCCTGGGAGCTCTCTGGCTAACT
AGGGAACCCACTGCTTAAGCCTCAATAAAGCTTGCCTTGAGTGCTTCAAGTAGTGTGTGCCCGTCTGTTG
TGTGACTCTGGTAACTAGAGATCCCTCAGACCCTTTTAGTCAGTGTGGAAAATCTCTAGCAGCATCTAGA
ATTAATTCCGTGTATTCTATAGTGTCACCTAAATCGTATGTGTATGATACATAAGGTTATGTATTAATTG
TAGCCGCGTTCTAACGACAATATGTACAAGCCTAATTGTGTAGCATCTGGCTTACTGAAGCAGACCCTAT
CATCTCTCTCGTAAACTGCCGTCAGAGTCGGTTTGGTTGGACGAACCTTCTGAGTTTCTGGTAACGCCGT
CCCGCACCCGGAAATGGTCAGCGAACCAATCAGCAGGGTCATCGCTAGCCAGATCCTCTACGCCGGACGC
ATCGTGGCCGGCATCACCGGCGCCACAGGTGCGGTTGCTGGCGCCTATATCGCCGACATCACCGATGGGG
AAGATCGGGCTCGCCACTTCGGGCTCATGAGCGCTTGTTTCGGCGTGGGTATGGTGGCAGGCCCCGTGGC
CGGGGGACTGTTGGGCGCCATCTCCTTGCATGCACCATTCCTTGCGGCGGCGGTGCTCAACGGCCTCAAC
CTACTACTGGGCTGCTTCCTAATGCAGGAGTCGCATAAGGGAGAGCGTCGAATGGTGCACTCTCAGTACA
ATCTGCTCTGATGCCGCATAGTTAAGCCAGCCCCGACACCCGCCAACACCCGCTGACGCGCCCTGACGGG
CTTGTCTGCTCCCGGCATCCGCTTACAGACAAGCTGTGACCGTCTCCGGGAGCTGCATGTGTCAGAGGTT
TTCACCGTCATCACCGAAACGCGCGAGACGAAAGGGCCTCGTGATACGCCTATTTTTATAGGTTAATGTC
ATGATAATAATGGTTTCTTAGACGTCAGGTGGCACTTTTCGGGGAAATGTGCGCGGAACCCCTATTTGTT
TATTTTTCTAAATACATTCAAATATGTATCCGCTCATGAGACAATAACCCTGATAAATGCTTCAATAATA
TTGAAAAAGGAAGAGTATGAGTATTCAACATTTCCGTGTCGCCCTTATTCCCTTTTTTGCGGCATTTTGC
CTTCCTGTTTTTGCTCACCCAGAAACGCTGGTGAAAGTAAAAGATGCTGAAGATCAGTTGGGTGCACGAG
TGGGTTACATCGAACTGGATCTCAACAGCGGTAAGATCCTTGAGAGTTTTCGCCCCGAAGAACGTTTTCC
AATGATGAGCACTTTTAAAGTTCTGCTATGTGGCGCGGTATTATCCCGTATTGACGCCGGGCAAGAGCAA
CTCGGTCGCCGCATACACTATTCTCAGAATGACTTGGTTGAGTACTCACCAGTCACAGAAAAGCATCTTA
CGGATGGCATGACAGTAAGAGAATTATGCAGTGCTGCCATAACCATGAGTGATAACACTGCGGCCAACTT
ACTTCTGACAACGATCGGAGGACCGAAGGAGCTAACCGCTTTTTTGCACAACATGGGGGATCATGTAACT
CGCCTTGATCGTTGGGAACCGGAGCTGAATGAAGCCATACCAAACGACGAGCGTGACACCACGATGCCTG
TAGCAATGGCAACAACGTTGCGCAAACTATTAACTGGCGAACTACTTACTCTAGCTTCCCGGCAACAATT
AATAGACTGGATGGAGGCGGATAAAGTTGCAGGACCACTTCTGCGCTCGGCCCTTCCGGCTGGCTGGTTT
ATTGCTGATAAATCTGGAGCCGGTGAGCGTGGGTCTCGCGGTATCATTGCAGCACTGGGGCCAGATGGTA
AGCCCTCCCGTATCGTAGTTATCTACACGACGGGGAGTCAGGCAACTATGGATGAACGAAATAGACAGAT
CGCTGAGATAGGTGCCTCACTGATTAAGCATTGGTAACTGTCAGACCAAGTTTACTCATATATACTTTAG
ATTGATTTAAAACTTCATTTTTAATTTAAAAGGATCTAGGTGAAGATCCTTTTTGATAATCTCATGACCA
AAATCCCTTAACGTGAGTTTTCGTTCCACTGAGCGTCAGACCCCGTAGAAAAGATCAAAGGATCTTCTTG
AGATCCTTTTTTTCTGCGCGTAATCTGCTGCTTGCAAACAAAAAAACCACCGCTACCAGCGGTGGTTTGT
TTGCCGGATCAAGAGCTACCAACTCTTTTTCCGAAGGTAACTGGCTTCAGCAGAGCGCAGATACCAAATA
CTGTTCTTCTAGTGTAGCCGTAGTTAGGCCACCACTTCAAGAACTCTGTAGCACCGCCTACATACCTCGC
TCTGCTAATCCTGTTACCAGTGGCTGCTGCCAGTGGCGATAAGTCGTGTCTTACCGGGTTGGACTCAAGA
CGATAGTTACCGGATAAGGCGCAGCGGTCGGGCTGAACGGGGGGTTCGTGCACACAGCCCAGCTTGGAGC
GAACGACCTACACCGAACTGAGATACCTACAGCGTGAGCTATGAGAAAGCGCCACGCTTCCCGAAGGGAG
AAAGGCGGACAGGTATCCGGTAAGCGGCAGGGTCGGAACAGGAGAGCGCACGAGGGAGCTTCCAGGGGGA
AACGCCTGGTATCTTTATAGTCCTGTCGGGTTTCGCCACCTCTGACTTGAGCGTCGATTTTTGTGATGCT
CGTCAGGGGGGCGGAGCCTATGGAAAAACGCCAGCAACGCGGCCTTTTTACGGTTCCTGGCCTTTTGCTG
GCCTTTTGCTCACATGTTCTTTCCTGCGTTATCCCCTGATTCTGTGGATAACCGTATTACCGCCTTTGAG
TGAGCTGATACCGCTCGCCGCAGCCGAACGACCGAGCGCAGCGAGTCAGTGAGCGAGGAAGCGGAAGAGC
GCCCAATACGCAAACCGCCTCTCCCCGCGCGTTGGCCGATTCATTAATGCAGCTGTGGAATGTGTGTCAG
TTAGGGTGTGGAAAGTCCCCAGGCTCCCCAGCAGGCAGAAGTATGCAAAGCATGCATCTCAATTAGTCAG
CAACCAGGTGTGGAAAGTCCCCAGGCTCCCCAGCAGGCAGAAGTATGCAAAGCATGCATCTCAATTAGTC
AGCAACCATAGTCCCGCCCCTAACTCCGCCCATCCCGCCCCTAACTCCGCCCAGTTCCGCCCATTCTCCG
CCCCATGGCTGACTAATTTTTTTTATTTATGCAGAGGCCGAGGCCGCCTCGGCCTCTGAGCTATTCCAGA
AGTAGTGAGGAGGCTTTTTTGGAGGCCTAGGCTTTTGCAAAAAGCTTGGACACAAGACAGGCTTGCGAGA
TATGTTTGAGAATACCACTTTATCCCGCGTCAGGGAGAGGCAGTGCGTAAAAAGACGCGGACTCATGTGA
AATACTGGTTTTTAGTGCGCCAGATCTCTATAATCTCGCGCAACCTATTTTCCCCTCGAACACTTTTTAA
GCCGTAGATAAACAGGCTGGGACACTTCACATGAGCGAAAAATACATCGTCACCTGGGACATGTTGCAGA
TCCATGCACGTAAACTCGCAAGCCGACTGATGCCTTCTGAACAATGGAAAGGCATTATTGCCGTAAGCCG
TGGCGGTCTGTACCGGGTGCGTTACTGGCGCGTGAACTGGGTATTCGTCATGTCGATACCGTTTGTATTT
CCAGCTACGATCACGACAACCAGCGCGAGCTTAAAGTGCTGAAACGCGCAGAAGGCGATGGCGAAGGCTT
CATCGTTATTGATGACCTGGTGGATACCGGTGGTACTGCGGTTGCGATTCGTGAAATGTATCCAAAAGCG
CACTTTGTCACCATCTTCGCAAAACCGGCTGGTCGTCCGCTGGTTGATGACTATGTTGTTGATATCCCGC
AAGATACCTGGATTGAACAGCCGTGGGATATGGGCGTCGTATTCGTCCCGCCAATCTCCGGTCGCTAATC
TTTTCAACGCCTGGCACTGCCGGGCGTTGTTCTTTTTAACTTCAGGCGGGTTACAATAGTTTCCAGTAAG
TATTCTGGAGGCTGCATCCATGACACAGGCAAACCTGAGCGAAACCCTGTTCAAACCCCGCTTTAAACAT
CCTGAAACCTCGACGCTAGTCCGCCGCTTTAATCACGGCGCACAACCGCCTGTGCAGTCGGCCCTTGATG
GTAAAACCATCCCTCACTGGTATCGCATGATTAACCGTCTGATGTGGATCTGGCGCGGCATTGACCCACG
CGAAATCCTCGACGTCCAGGCACGTATTGTGATGAGCGATGCCGAACGTACCGACGATGATTTATACGAT
ACGGTGATTGGCTACCGTGGCGGCAACTGGATTTATGAGTGGGCCCCGGATCTTTGTGAAGGAACCTTAC
TTCTGTGGTGTGACATAATTGGACAAACTACCTACAGAGATTTAAAGCTCTAAGGTAAATATAAAATTTT
TAAGTGTATAATGTGTTAAACTACTGATTCTAATTGTTTGTGTATTTTAGATTCCAACCTATGGAACTGA
TGAATGGGAGCAGTGGTGGAATGCCTTTAATGAGGAAAACCTGTTTTGCTCAGAAGAAATGCCATCTAGT
GATGATGAGGCTACTGCTGACTCTCAACATTCTACTCCTCCAAAAAAGAAGAGAAAGGTAGAAGACCCCA
AGGACTTTCCTTCAGAATTGCTAAGTTTTTTGAGTCATGCTGTGTTTAGTAATAGAACTCTTGCTTGCTT
TGCTATTTACACCACAAAGGAAAAAGCTGCACTGCTATACAAGAAAATTATGGAAAAATATTCTGTAACC
TTTATAAGTAGGCATAACAGTTATAATCATAACATACTGTTTTTTCTTACTCCACACAGGCATAGAGTGT
CTGCTATTAATAACTATGCTCAAAAATTGTGTACCTTTAGCTTTTTAATTTGTAAAGGGGTTAATAAGGA
ATATTTGATGTATAGTGCCTTGACTAGAGATCATAATCAGCCATACCACATTTGTAGAGGTTTTACTTGC
TTTAAAAAACCTCCCACACCTCCCCCTGAACCTGAAACATAAAATGAATGCAATTGTTGTTGTTAACTTG
TTTATTGCAGCTTATAATGGTTACAAATAAAGCAATAGCATCACAAATTTCACAAATAAAGCATTTTTTT
CACTGCATTCTAGTTGTGGTTTGTCCAAACTCATCAATGTATCTTATCATGTCTGGATCAACTGGATAAC
TCAAGCTAACCAAAATCATCCCAAACTTCCCACCCCATACCCTATTACCACTGCCAATTACCTGTGGTTT
CATTTACTCTAAACCTGTGATTCCTCTGAATTATTTTCATTTTAAAGAAATTGTATTTGTTAAATATGTA
CTACAAACTTAGTAGTTGGAAGGGCTAATTCACTCCCAAAGAAGACAAGATATCCTTGATCTGTGGATCT
ACCACACACAAGGCTACTTCCCTGATTAGCAGAACTACACACCAGGGCCAGGGGTCAGATATCCACTGAC
CTTTGGATGGTGCTACAAGCTAGTACCAGTTGAGCCAGATAAGGTAGAAGAGGCCAATAAAGGAGAGAAC
ACCAGCTTGTTACACCCTGTGAGCCTGCATGGGATGGATGACCCGGAGAGAGAAGTGTTAGAGTGGAGGT
TTGACAGCCGCCTAGCATTTCATCACGTGGCCCGAGAGCTGCATCCGGAGTACTTCAAGAACTGCTGATA
TCGAGCTTGCTACAAGGGACTTTCCGCTGGGGACTTTCCAGGGAGGCGTGGCCTGGGCGGGACTGGGGAG
TGGCGAGCCCTCAGATCCTGCATATAAGCAGCTGCTTTTTGCCTGTACTGGGTCTCTCTGGTTAGACCAG
ATCTGAGCCTGGGAGCTCTCTGGCTAACTAGGGAACCCACTGCTTAAGCCTCAATAAAGCTTGCCTTGAG
TGCTTCAAGTAGTGTGTGCCCGTCTGTTGTGTGACTCTGGTAACTAGAGATCCCTCAGACCCTTTTAGTC
AGTGTGGAAAATCTCTAGCAGTGGCGCCCGAACAGGGACTTGAAAGCGAAAGGGAAACCAGAGGAGCTCT
CTCGACGCAGGACTCGGCTTGCTGAAGCGCGCACGGCAAGAGGCGAGGGGCGGCGACTGGTGAGTACGCC
AAAAATTTTGACTAGCGGAGGCTAGAAGGAGAGAGATGGGTGCGAGAGCGTCAGTATTAAGCGGGGGAGA
ATTAGATCGCGATGGGAAAAAATTCGGTTAAGGCCAGGGGGAAAGAAAAAATATAAATTAAAACATATAG
TATGGGCAAGCAGGGAGCTAGAACGATTCGCAGTTAATCCTGGCCTGTTAGAAACATCAGAAGGCTGTAG
ACAAATACTGGGACAGCTACAACCATCCCTTCAGACAGGATCAGAAGAACTTAGATCATTATATAATACA
GTAGCAACCCTCTATTGTGTGCATCAAAGGATAGAGATAAAAGACACCAAGGAAGCTTTAGACAAGATAG
AGGAAGAGCAAAACAAAAGTAAGACCACCGCACAGCAAGCGGCCGGCCGCTGATCTTCAGACCTGGAGGA
GGAGATATGAGGGACAATTGGAGAAGTGAATTATATAAATATAAAGTAGTAAAAATTGAACCATTAGGAG
TAGCACCCACCAAGGCAAAGAGAAGAGTGGTGCAGAGAGAAAAAAGAGCAGTGGGAATAGGAGCTTTGTT
CCTTGGGTTCTTGGGAGCAGCAGGAAGCACTATGGGCGCAGCGTCAATGACGCTGACGGTACAGGCCAGA
CAATTATTGTCTGGTATAGTGCAGCAGCAGAACAATTTGCTGAGGGCTATTGAGGCGCAACAGCATCTGT
TGCAACTCACAGTCTGGGGCATCAAGCAGCTCCAGGCAAGAATCCTGGCTGTGGAAAGATACCTAAAGGA
TCAACAGCTCCTGGGGATTTGGGGTTGCTCTGGAAAACTCATTTGCACCACTGCTGTGCCTTGGAATGCT
AGTTGGAGTAATAAATCTCTGGAACAGATTTGGAATCACACGACCTGGATGGAGTGGGACAGAGAAATTA
ACAATTACACAAGCTTAATACACTCCTTAATTGAAGAATCGCAAAACCAGCAAGAAAAGAATGAACAAGA
ATTATTGGAATTAGATAAATGGGCAAGTTTGTGGAATTGGTTTAACATAACAAATTGGCTGTGGTATATA
AAATTATTCATAATGATAGTAGGAGGCTTGGTAGGTTTAAGAATAGTTTTTGCTGTACTTTCTATAGTGA
ATAGAGTTAGGCAGGGATATTCACCATTATCGTTTCAGACCCACCTCCCAACCCCGAGGGGACCCGACAG
GCCCGAAGGAATAGAAGAAGAAGGTGGAGAGAGAGACAGAGACAGATCCATTCGATTAGTGAACGGATCT
CGACGGTATCGCCAAATGGCAGTATTCATCCACAATTTTAAAAGAAAAGGGGGGATTGGGGGGTACAGTG
CAGGGGAAAGAATAGTAGACATAATAGCAACAGACATACAAACTAAAGAATTACAAAAACAAATTACAAA
AATTCAAAATTTTCGGGTTTATTACAGGGACAGCAGAGATCCAGTTTGGATCGATAAGCTTGATATCGAA
TTGGGTAGGGGAGGCGCTTTTCCCAAGGCAGTCTGGAGCATGCGCTTTAGCAGCCCCGCTGGGCACTTGG
CGCTACACAAGTGGCCTCTGGCCTCGCACACATTCCACATCCACCGGTAGGCGCCAACCGGCTCCGTTCT
TTGGTGGCCCCTTCGCGCCACCTTCTACTCCTCCCCTAGTCAGGAAGTTCCCCCCCGCCCCGCAGCTCGC
GTCGTGCAGGACGTGACAAATGGAAGTAGCACGTCTCACTAGTCTCGTGCAGATGGACAGCACCGCTGAG
CAATGGAAGCGGGTAGGCCTTTGGGGCAGCGGCCAATAGCAGCTTTGCTCCTTCGCTTTCTGGGCTCAGA
GGCTGGGAAGGGGTGGGTCCGGGGGCGGGCTCAGGGGCGGGCTCAGGGGCGGGGCGGGCGCCCGAAGGTC
CTCCGGAGGCCCGGCATTCTGCACGCTTCAAAAGCGCACGTCTGCCGCGCTGTTCTCCTCTTCCTCATCT
CCGGGCCTTTCGAATTCCGACCTGCAGCCCAAGCTTACCGCCACCATGAAAGCGTTAACGGCCAGGCAAC
AAGAGGTGTTTGATCTCATCCGTGATCACATCAGCCAGACAGGTATGCCGCCGACGCGTGCGGAAATCGC
GCAGCGTTTGGGGTTCCGTTCCCCAAACGCGGCTGAAGAACATCTGAAGGCGCTGGCACGCAAAGGCGTT
ATTGAAATTGTTTCCGGCGCATCACGCGGGATTCGTCTGTTGCAGGAAGAGGAAGAAGGGTTGCCGCTGG
TAGGTCGTGTGGCTGCCGGTGAACCAGGTGGAAGTGGCGGTACCTCAGGTTTCGAGATTCCAGATGATGT
TCCGCTGCCAGCGGGCTGGGAAATGGCAAAAACGTCCAGCGGTCAACGTTACTTTAAGAACCACATCGAC
CAAACCACCACTTGGCAGGACCCGCGCAAAGCGATGCTGAGCCAGATGACGGGTGCTAGCGGTGGCGGCG
GAAGTGGAGGTGGAGGCTCGAACGGCGCGATTGGTGGGGATTTGCTGCTTAACTTTCCCGACATGTCCGT
GTTGGAACGTCAGCGCGCACATTTGAAGTATCTTAACCCCACCTTCGACTCCCCGTTGGCCGGGTTCTTT
GCGGACTCATCTATGATTACGGGAGGGGAAATGGACAGCTACCTCTCAACGGCCGGATTGAATCTTCCGA
TGATGTATGGAGAAACCACTGTAGAAGGCGACTCGCGACTCTCGATTTCGCCTGAAACGACGCTGGGAAC
AGGGAACTTCAAGGCGGCGAAATTCGACACGGAGACAAAAGATTGCAACGAAGCGGCGAAGAAAATGACC
ATGAATCGCGATGATCTGGTAGAGGAGGGAGAGGAGGAAAAGTCGAAGATTACTGAACAGAACAATGGGT
CTACCAAAAGTATCAAAAAGATGAAGCACAAAGCTAAGAAAGAAGAGAACAATTTCAGCAATGACAGCAG
TAAAGTCACAAAAGAACTGGAGAAAACGGATTACATTCACGTGAGGGCGCGACGAGGGCAGGCTACAGAT
TCACATTCAATTGCGGAGAGAGTACGGAGAGAGAAAATCTCAGAAAGGATGAAGTTCCTCCAAGACCTTG
TGCCAGGTTGTGACAAGATCACAGGCAAAGCAGGAATGCTGGATGAGATCATCAACTACGTCCAATCGTT
GCAAAGACAAATTGAGTTTCTCTCGATGAAACTGGCCATCGTGAATCCTAGACCGGATTTCGACATGGAT
GACATCTTTGCGAAAGAAGTGGCATCCACTCCCATGACGGTTGTGCCCTCACCGGAGATGGTCTTGTCTG
GTTACAGCCACGAAATGGTGCATTCGGGTTATTCAAGCGAGATGGTCAATTCGGGATACCTTCACGTCAA
TCCCATGCAGCAGGTGAATACTTCCAGTGGCGGCGGCGGCAGCGGCGGCGGCGGCAGCGGCTTGGCTACT
ACACTTGAACGTATTGAGAAGAACTTTGTCATTACTGACCCAAGATTGCCAGATAATCCCATTATATTCG
CGTCCGATAGTTTCTTGCAGTTGACAGAATATAGCCGTGAAGAAATTTTGGGAAGAAACTGCAGGTTTCT
ACAAGGTCCTGAAACTGATCGCGCGACAGTGAGAAAAATTAGAGATGCCATAGATAACCAAACAGAGGTC
ACTGTTCAGCTGATTAATTATACAAAGAGTGGTAAAAAGTTCTGGAACCTCTTTCACTTGCAGCCTATGC
GAGATCAGAAGGGAGATGTCCAGTACTTTATTGGGGTTCAGTTGGATGGAACTGAGCATGTCCGAGATGC
TGCCGAGAGAGAGGGAGTCATGCTGATTAAGAAAACTGCAGAAAATATTGACGAGGCCGCAAAGAGACTG
CCCGACGCCAACCTGGCAGCCGCAGCCAAGAAGAAAAAGCTGGACTAAGCGGCCGCAACTCCCACCTGCA
ACATGCGTGACTGACTGAGGCCGCGACTCTAGAGTCGACCTGCAGGCATGCAAGCTTGATATCAAGCTTA
TCGATAATCAACCTCTGGATTACAAAATTTGTGAAAGATTGACTGGTATTCTTAACTATGTTGCTCCTTT
TACGCTATGTGGATACGCTGCTTTAATGCCTTTGTATCATGCTATTGCTTCCCGTATGGCTTTCATTTTC
TCCTCCTTGTATAAATCCTGGTTGCTGTCTCTTTATGAGGAGTTGTGGCCCGTTGTCAGGCAACGTGGCG
TGGTGTGCACTGTGTTTGCTGACGCAACCCCCACTGGTTGGGGCATTGCCACCACCTGTCAGCTCCTTTC
CGGGACTTTCGCTTTCCCCCTCCCTATTGCCACGGCGGAACTCATCGCCGCCTGCCTTGCCCGCTGCTGG
ACAGGGGCTCGGCTGTTGGGCACTGACAATTCCGTGGTGTTGTCGGGGAAATCATCGTCCTTTCCTTGGC
TGCTCGCCTGTGTTGCCACCTGGATTCTGCGCGGGACGTCCTTCTGCTACGTCCCTTCGGCCCTCAATCC
AGCGGACCTTCCTTCCCGCGGCCTGCTGCCGGCTCTGCGGCCTCTTCCGCGTCTTCGCCTTCGCCCTCAG
ACGAGTCGGATCTCCCTTTGGGCCGCCTCCCCGCAT
